>Addgene plasmid #85577 | pTC-CMV-Tet | addgene full sequence | sequence record 169840 | Addgene NGS Result
CCGTGGAGGAGACGGACCAAAGCCACTTGGCCACTGCGGGCTCTACTTCATCGCATTCCTTGCAAAAGTA
TTACATCACGGGGGAGGCAGAGGGTTTCCCTGCCACAGCTGCTACGCGTGAAGGCAGTGGAGAGGGCAGA
GGAAGTCTGCTAACATGCGGTGACGTCGAGGAGAATCCTGGCCCAAGACGAATCGCCGGCGTATGGATGG
TGAGCAAGGGCGAGGAGGATAACATGGCCATCATCAAGGAGTTCATGCGCTTCAAGGTGCACATGGAGGG
CTCCGTGAACGGCCACGAGTTCGAGATCGAGGGCGAGGGCGAGGGCCGCCCCTACGAGGGCACCCAGACC
GCCAAGCTGAAGGTGACCAAGGGCGGCCCCCTGCCCTTCGCCTGGGACATCCTGTCCCCTCAGTTCATGT
ACGGCTCCAAGGCCTACGTGAAGCACCCCGCCGACATCCCCGACTACTTGAAGCTGTCCTTCCCCGAGGG
CTTCAAGTGGGAGCGCGTGATGAACTTCGAGGACGGCGGCGTGGTGACCGTGACCCAGGACTCCTCCCTG
CAGGACGGCGAGTTCATCTACAAGGTGAAGCTGCGCGGCACCAACTTCCCCTCCGACGGCCCCGTAATGC
AGAAGAAGACCATGGGCTGGGAGGCCTCCTCCGAGCGGATGTACCCCGAGGACGGCGCCCTGAAGGGCGA
GATCAAGCAGAGGCTGAAGCTGAAGGACGGCGGCCACTACGACGCCGAGGTCAAGACCACCTACAAGGCC
AAGAAGCCCGTGCAGCTGCCCGGCGCCTACAACGTCAACATCAAGCTGGACATCACCTCCCACAACGAGG
ACTACACCATCGTGGAACAGTACGAGCGCGCCGAGGGCCGCCACTCCACCGGCGGCATGGACGAGCTGTA
CAAGTAGATGCGCATGAATTGCATGAATTCGTTTTAAACAGGGACAGCAGAGATCCAGTTTGGTTAATTC
TAGACAGTTATCAACAAGTTTGTACAAAAAAGCTGAACGAGAAACGTAAAATGATATAAATATCAATATA
TTAAATTAGATTTTGCATAAAAAACAGACTACATAATACTGTAAAACACAACATATCCAGTCACTATGGC
GGCCGCATTAGGCACCCCAGGCTTTACACTTTATGCTTCCGGCTCGTATAATGTGTGGATTTTGAGTTAG
GATCCGTCGAGATTTTCAGGAGCTAAGGAAGCTAAAATGGAGAAAAAAATCACTGGATATACCACCGTTG
ATATATCCCAATGGCATCGTAAAGAACATTTTGAGGCATTTCAGTCAGTTGCTCAATGTACCTATAACCA
GACCGTTCAGCTGGATATTACGGCCTTTTTAAAGACCGTAAAGAAAAATAAGCACAAGTTTTATCCGGCC
TTTATTCACATTCTTGCCCGCCTGATGAATGCTCATCCGGAATTCCGTATGGCAATGAAAGACGGTGAGC
TGGTGATATGGGATAGTGTTCACCCTTGTTACACCGTTTTCCATGAGCAAACTGAAACGTTTTCATCGCT
CTGGAGTGAATACCACGACGATTTCCGGCAGTTTCTACACATATATTCGCAAGATGTGGCGTGTTACGGT
GAAAACCTGGCCTATTTCCCTAAAGGGTTTATTGAGAATATGTTTTTCGTCTCAGCCAATCCCTGGGTGA
GTTTCACCAGTTTTGATTTAAACGTGGCCAATATGGACAACTTCTTCGCCCCCGTTTTCACCATGGGCAA
ATATTATACGCAAGGCGACAAGGTGCTGATGCCGCTGGCGATTCAGGTTCATCATGCCGTTTGTGATGGC
TTCCATGTCGGCAGAATGCTTAATGAATTACAACAGTACTGCGATGAGTGGCAGGGCGGGGCGTAAAGAT
CTGGATCCGGCTTACTAAAAGCCAGATAACAGTATGCGTATTTGCGCGCTGATTTTTGCGGTATAAGAAT
ATATACTGATATGTATACCCGAAGTATGTCAAAAAGAGGTATGCTATGAAGCAGCGTATTACAGTGACAG
TTGACAGCGACAGCTATCAGTTGCTCAAGGCATATATGATGTCAATATCTCCGGTCTGGTAAGCACAACC
ATGCAGAATGAAGCCCGTCGTCTGCGTGCCGAACGCTGGAAAGCGGAAAATCAGGAAGGGATGGCTGAGG
TCGCCCGGTTTATTGAAATGAACGGCTCTTTTGCTGACGAGAACAGGGGCTGGTGAAATGCAGTTTAAGG
TTTACACCTATAAAAGAGAGAGCCGTTATCGTCTGTTTGTGGATGTACAGAGTGATATTATTGACACGCC
CGGGCGACGGATGGTGATCCCCCTGGCCAGTGCACGTCTGCTGTCAGATAAAGTCTCCCGTGAACTTTAC
CCGGTGGTGCATATCGGGGATGAAAGCTGGCGCATGATGACCACCGATATGGCCAGTGTGCCGGTCTCCG
TTATCGGGGAAGAAGTGGCTGATCTCAGCCACCGCGAAAATGACATCAAAAACGCCATTAACCTGATGTT
CTGGGGAATATAAATGTCAGGCTCCCTTATACACAGCCAGTCTGCAGGTCGACCATAGTGACTGGATATG
TTGTGTTTTACAGTATTATGTAGTCTGTTTTTTATGCAAAATCTAATTTAATATATTGATATTTATATCA
TTTTACGTTTCTCGTTCAGCTTTCTTGTACAAAGTGGTTGATAACATCTCGAGCCATAAAGATGGTTAAT
TAATAGTAATCAATTACGGGGTCATTAGTTCATAGCCCATATATGGAGTTCCGCGTTACATAACTTACGG
TAAATGGCCCGCCTGGCTGACCGCCCAACGACCCCCGCCCATTGACGTCAATAATGACGTATGTTCCCAT
AGTAACGCCAATAGGGACTTTCCATTGACGTCAATGGGTGGAGTATTTACGGTAAACTGCCCACTTGGCA
GTACATCAAGTGTATCATATGCCAAGTACGCCCCCTATTGACGTCAATGACGGTAAATGGCCCGCCTGGC
ATTATGCCCAGTACATGACCTTATGGGACTTTCCTACTTGGCAGTACATCTACGTATTAGTCATCGCTAT
TACCATGGTGATGCGGTTTTGGCAGTACATCAATGGGCGTGGATAGCGGTTTGACTCACGGGGATTTCCA
AGTCTCCACCCCATTGACGTCAATGGGAGTTTGTTTTGGCACCAAAATCAACGGGACTTTCCAAAATGTC
GTAACAACTCCGCCCCATTGACGCAAATGGGCGGTAGGCGTGTACGGTGGGAGGTCTATATAAGCAGAGC
TCGTTTAGTGAACCGTCAGGGCGCGCCGCTAGCGCTACCGGACTCAGATCTCGAGCTCAAGCTTCGAATT
CTGCAGTCGAATTCACCATGTCTAGACTGGACAAGAGCAAAGTCATAAACGGAGCTCTGGAATTACTCAA
TGGTGTCGGTATCGAAGGCCTGACGACAAGGAAACTCGCTCAAAAGCTGGGAGTTGAGCAGCCTACCCTG
TACTGGCACGTGAAGAACAAGCGGGCCCTGCTCGATGCCCTGCCAATCGAGATGCTGGACAGGCATCATA
CCCACTTCTGCCCCCTGGAAGGCGAGTCATGGCAAGACTTTCTGCGGAACAACGCCAAGTCATACCGCTG
TGCTCTCCTCTCACATCGCGACGGGGCTAAAGTGCATCTCGGCACCCGCCCAACAGAGAAACAGTACGAA
ACCCTGGAAAATCAGCTCGCGTTCCTGTGTCAGCAAGGCTTCTCCCTGGAGAACGCACTGTACGCTCTGT
CCGCCGTGGGCCACTTTACACTGGGCTGCGTATTGGAGGAACAGGAGCATCAAGTAGCAAAAGAGGAAAG
AGAGACACCTACCACCGATTCTATGCCCCCACTTCTGAGACAAGCAATTGAGCTGTTCGACCGGCAGGGA
GCCGAACCTGCCTTCCTTTTCGGCCTGGAACTAATCATATGTGGCCTGGAGAAACAGCTAAAGTGCGAAA
GCGGCGGGCCGACCGACGCCCTTGACGATTTTGACTTAGACATGCTCCCAGCCGATGCCCTTGACGACTT
TGACCTTGATATGCTGCCTGCTGACGCTCTTGACGATTTTGACCTTGACATGCTCCCCGGGTAACTAAGT
AAGCTCGAGCAAATTTGGATCCCCTTGAAATACATCCACAGGTACACCTCCAATTGACTCAAATGATGTC
AATTAGTCTATCAGAAGCTTCTAAAGCCATGACATCATTTTCTGGAATTTTCCAAGCTGTTTAAAGGCAC
AGTCAACTTAGTGTATGTAAACTTCTGACCCACTGGAATTGTGATACAGTGAATTATAAGTGAAATAATC
TGTCTGTAAACAATTGTTGGAAAAATGACTTGTGTCATGCACAAAGTAGATGTCCTAACTGACTTGCCAA
AACTATTGTTTGTTAACAAGAAATTTGTGGAGTAGTTGAAAAACGAGTTTTAATGACTCCAACTTAAGTG
TATGTAAACTTCCGACTTCAACTGTATAGGTCTAGAGTCGACCTGCAGGCATGCAAGCTTGGCGTAATCA
TGGTCATAGCTGTTTCCTGTGTGAAATTGTTATCCGCTCACAATTCCACACAACATACGAGCCGGAAGCA
TAAAGTGTAAAGCCTGGGGTGCCTAATGAGTGAGCTAACTCACATTAATTGCGTTGCGCTCACTGCCCGC
TTTCCAGTCGGGAAACCTGTCGTGCCAGCTGCATTAATGAATCGGCCAACGCGCGGGGAGAGGCGGTTTG
CGTATTGGGCGCTCTTCCGCTTCCTCGCTCACTGACTCGCTGCGCTCGGTCGTTCGGCTGCGGCGAGCGG
TATCAGCTCACTCAAAGGCGGTAATACGGTTATCCACAGAATCAGGGGATAACGCAGGAAAGAACATGTG
AGCAAAAGGCCAGCAAAAGGCCAGGAACCGTAAAAAGGCCGCGTTGCTGGCGTTTTTCCATAGGCTCCGC
CCCCCTGACGAGCATCACAAAAATCGACGCTCAAGTCAGAGGTGGCGAAACCCGACAGGACTATAAAGAT
ACCAGGCGTTTCCCCCTGGAAGCTCCCTCGTGCGCTCTCCTGTTCCGACCCTGCCGCTTACCGGATACCT
GTCCGCCTTTCTCCCTTCGGGAAGCGTGGCGCTTTCTCATAGCTCACGCTGTAGGTATCTCAGTTCGGTG
TAGGTCGTTCGCTCCAAGCTGGGCTGTGTGCACGAACCCCCCGTTCAGCCCGACCGCTGCGCCTTATCCG
GTAACTATCGTCTTGAGTCCAACCCGGTAAGACACGACTTATCGCCACTGGCAGCAGCCACTGGTAACAG
GATTAGCAGAGCGAGGTATGTAGGCGGTGCTACAGAGTTCTTGAAGTGGTGGCCTAACTACGGCTACACT
AGAAGAACAGTATTTGGTATCTGCGCTCTGCTGAAGCCAGTTACCTTCGGAAAAAGAGTTGGTAGCTCTT
GATCCGGCAAACAAACCACCGCTGGTAGCGGTGGTTTTTTTGTTTGCAAGCAGCAGATTACGCGCAGAAA
AAAAGGATCTCAAGAAGATCCTTTGATCTTTTCTACGGGGTCTGACGCTCAGTGGAACGAAAACTCACGT
TAAGGGATTTTGGTCATGAGATTATCAAAAAGGATCTTCACCTAGATCCTTTTAAATTAAAAATGAAGTT
TTAAATCAATCTAAAGTATATATGAGTAAACTTGGTCTGACAGTTACCAATGCTTAATCAGTGAGGCACC
TATCTCAGCGATCTGTCTATTTCGTTCATCCATAGTTGCCTGACTCCCCGTCGTGTAGATAACTACGATA
CGGGAGGGCTTACCATCTGGCCCCAGTGCTGCAATGATACCGCGAGACCCACGCTCACCGGCTCCAGATT
TATCAGCAATAAACCAGCCAGCCGGAAGGGCCGAGCGCAGAAGTGGTCCTGCAACTTTATCCGCCTCCAT
CCAGTCTATTAATTGTTGCCGGGAAGCTAGAGTAAGTAGTTCGCCAGTTAATAGTTTGCGCAACGTTGTT
GCCATTGCTACAGGCATCGTGGTGTCACGCTCGTCGTTTGGTATGGCTTCATTCAGCTCCGGTTCCCAAC
GATCAAGGCGAGTTACATGATCCCCCATGTTGTGCAAAAAAGCGGTTAGCTCCTTCGGTCCTCCGATCGT
TGTCAGAAGTAAGTTGGCCGCAGTGTTATCACTCATGGTTATGGCAGCACTGCATAATTCTCTTACTGTC
ATGCCATCCGTAAGATGCTTTTCTGTGACTGGTGAGTACTCAACCAAGTCATTCTGAGAATAGTGTATGC
GGCGACCGAGTTGCTCTTGCCCGGCGTCAATACGGGATAATACCGCGCCACATAGCAGAACTTTAAAAGT
GCTCATCATTGGAAAACGTTCTTCGGGGCGAAAACTCTCAAGGATCTTACCGCTGTTGAGATCCAGTTCG
ATGTAACCCACTCGTGCACCCAACTGATCTTCAGCATCTTTTACTTTCACCAGCGTTTCTGGGTGAGCAA
AAACAGGAAGGCAAAATGCCGCAAAAAAGGGAATAAGGGCGACACGGAAATGTTGAATACTCATACTCTT
CCTTTTTCAATATTATTGAAGCATTTATCAGGGTTATTGTCTCATGAGCGGATACATATTTGAATGTATT
TAGAAAAATAAACAAATAGGGGTTCCGCGCACATTTCCCCGAAAAGTGCCACCTGACGTCTAAGAAACCA
TTATTATCATGACATTAACCTATAAAAATAGGCGTATCACGAGGCCCTTTCGTCTCGCGCGTTTCGGTGA
TGACGGTGAAAACCTCTGACACATGCAGCTCCCGGAGACGGTCACAGCTTGTCTGTAAGCGGATGCCGGG
AGCAGACAAGCCCGTCAGGGCGCGTCAGCGGGTGTTGGCGGGTGTCGGGGCTGGCTTAACTATGCGGCAT
CAGAGCAGATTGTACTGAGAGTGCACCATATGCGGTGTGAAATACCGCACAGATGCGTAAGGAGAAAATA
CCGCATCAGGCGCCATTCGCCATTCAGGCTGCGCAACTGTTGGGAAGGGCGATCGGTGCGGGCCTCTTCG
CTATTACGCCAGCTGGCGAAAGGGGGATGTGCTGCAAGGCGATTAAGTTGGGTAACGCCAGGGTTTTCCC
AGTCACGACGTTGTAAAACGACGGCCAGTGAATTCGAGCTCGGTACCCTACAGTTGAAGTCGGAAGTTTA
CATACACTTAAGTTGGAGTCATTAAAACTCGTTTTTCAACTACTCCACAAATTTCTTGTTAACAAACAAT
AGTTTTGGCAAGTCAGTTAGGACATCTACTTTGTGCATGACACAAGTCATTTTTCCAACAATTGTTTACA
GACAGATTATTTCACTTATAATTCACTGTATCACAATTCCAGTGGGTCAGAAGTTTACATACACTAAGTT
GACTGTGCCTTTAAACAGCTTGGAAAATTCCAGAAAATGATGTCATGGCTTTAGAAGCTTCTGATAGACT
AATTGACATCATTTGAGTCAATTGGAGGTGTACCTGTGGATGTATTTCAAGGAATTCTGTGGAATGTGTG
TCAGTTAGGGTGTGGAAAGTCCCCAGGCTCCCCAGCAGGCAGAAGTATGCAAAGCATGCATCCCTTTCGC
GCGCGAAACCCTCCGGAGTTAGGCTCAGAGGCACACAGGAGTTTCTGGGCTCACCCTGCCCCCTTCCAAC
CCCTCAGTTCCCATCCTCCAGCAGCTGTTTGTGTGCTGCCTCTGAAGTCCACACTGAACAAACTTCAGCC
TACTCATGTCCCTAAAATGGGCAAACATTGCAAGCAGCAAACAGCAAACACACAGCCCTCCCTGCCTGCT
GACCTTGGAGCTGGGGCAGAGGTCAGAGACCTCTCTGGGCCCATGCCACCTCCAACATCCACTCGACCCC
TTGGAATTTCGGTGGAGAGGAGCAGAGGTTGTCCTGGCGTGGTTTAGGTAGTGTGAGAGGGGTACCCGGG
GATCTTGCTACCAGTGGAACAGCCACTAAGGATTCTGCAGTGAGAGCAGAGGGCCAGCTAAGTGGTACTC
TCCCAGAGACTGTCTGACTCACGCCACCCCCTCCACCTTGGACACAGGACGCTGTGGTTTCTGAGCCAGG
TACAATGACTCCTTTCGGTAAGTGCAGTGGAAGCTGTACACTGCCCAGGCAAAGCGTCCGGGCAGCGTAG
GCGGGCGACTCAGATCCCAGCCAGTGGACTTAGCCCCTGTTTGCTCCTCCGATAACTGGGGTGACCTTGG
TTAATATTCACCAGCAGCCTCCCCCGTTGCCCCTCTGGATCCACTGCTTAAATACGGACGAGGACAGGGC
CCTGTCTCCTCAGCTTCAGGCACCACCACTGACCTGGGACAGTGAATGATCCCCCTGATCTGCGGCCTCG
ACGGTATCGATAAGCTTGATATCGAATTCTAGTCGTCGACCACTTTCACAATCTGCTAGCAACCTGAGGA
GGTTATCGTACGAAATTCGCTGTCTGCGAGGGCCAGCTGTTGGGGTGAGTACTCCCTCTCAAAAGCGGGC
ATGACTTCTGCGCTAAGATTGTCAGTTTCCAAAAACGAGGAGGATTTGATATTCACCTGGCCCGCGGTGA
TGCCTTTGAGGGTGGCCGCGTCCATCTGGTCAGAAAAGACAATCTTTTTGTTGTCAAGCTTGAGGTGTGG
CAGGCTTGAGATCGATCTGACCATACACTTGAGTGACAATGACATCCACTTTGCCTTTCTCTCCACAGGT
GTCCACTCCCAGGTCCAACCTTAATTAAGCGGACCATGTCCAATTTACTGACCGTACACCAAAATTTGCC
TGCATTACCGGTCGATGCAACGAGTGATGAGGTTCGCAAGAACCTGATGGACATGTTCAGGGATCGCCAG
GCGTTTTCTGAGCATACCTGGAAAATGCTTCTGTCCGTTTGCCGGTCGTGGGCGGCATGGTGCAAGTTGA
ATAACCGGAAATGGTTTCCCGCAGAACCTGAAGATGTTCGCGATTATCTTCTATATCTTCAGGCGCGCGG
TCTGGCAGTAAAAACTATCCAGCAACATTTGGGCCAGCTAAACATGCTTCATCGTCGGTCCGGGCTGCCA
CGACCAAGTGACAGCAATGCTGTTTCACTGGTTATGCGGCGGATCCGAAAAGAAAACGTTGATGCCGGTG
AACGTGCAAAACAGGCTCTAGCGTTCGAACGCACTGATTTCGACCAGGTTCGTTCACTCATGGAAAATAG
CGATCGCTGCCAGGATATACGTAATCTGGCATTTCTGGGGATTGCTTATAACACCCTGTTACGTATAGCC
GAAATTGCCAGGATCAGGGTTAAAGATATCTCACGTACTGACGGTGGGAGAATGTTAATCCATATTGGCA
GAACGAAAACGCTGGTTAGCACCGCAGGTGTAGAGAAGGCACTTAGCCTGGGGGTAACTAAACTGGTCGA
GCGATGGATTTCCGTCTCTGGTGTAGCTGATGATCCGAATAACTACCTGTTTTGCCGGGTCAGAAAAAAT
GGTGTTGCCGCGCCATCTGCCACCAGCCAGCTATCAACTCGCGCCCTGGAAGGGATTTTTGAAGCAACTC
ATCGATTGATTTACGGCGCTAAGGATGACTCTGGTCAGAGATACCTGGCCTGGTCTGGACACAGTGCCCG
TGTCGGAGCCGCGCGAGATATGGCCCGCGCTGGAGTTTCAATACCGGAGATCATGCAAGCTGGTGGCTGG
ACCAATGTAAATATTGTCATGAACTATATCCGTAACCTGGATAGTGAAACAGGGGCAATGGTGCGCCTGC
TGGAAGATGGCGATCTCGAGCCATCTGCTGGAGACATGAGAGCTGCCAACCTTTGGCCAAGCCCGCTCAT
GATCAAACGCTCTAAGAAGAACAGCCTGGCCTTGTCCCTGACGGCCGACCAGATGGTCAGTGCCTTGTTG
GATGCTGAGCCCCCCATACTCTATTCCGAGTATGATCCTACCAGACCCTTCAGTGAAGCTTCGATGATGG
GCTTACTGACCAACCTGGCAGACAGGGAGCTGGTTCACATGATCAACTGGGCGAAGAGGGTGCCAGGCTT
TGTGGATTTGACCCTCCATGATCAGGTCCACCTTCTTGAATGTGCCTGGCTAGAGATCCTGATGATTGGT
CTCGTCTGGCGCTCCATGGAGCACCCAGTGAAGCTACTGTTTGCTCCTAACTTGCTCTTGGACAGGAACC
AGGGAAAATGTGTAGAGGGCATGGTGGAGATCTTCGACATGCTGCTGGCTACATCATCTCGGTTCCGCAT
GATGAATCTGCAGGGAGAGGAGTTTGTGTGCCTCAAATCTATTATTTTGCTTAATTCTGGAGTGTACACA
TTTCTGTCCAGCACCCTGAAGTCTCTGGAAGAGAAGGACCATATCCACCGAGTCCTGGACAAGATCACAG
ACACTTTGATCCACCTGATGGCCAAGGCAGGCCTGACCCTGCAGCAGCAGCACCAGCGGCTGGCCCAGCT
CCTCCTCATCCTCTCCCACATCAGGCACATGAGTAACAAAGGCATGGAGCATCTGTACAGCATGAAGTGC
AAGAACGTGGTGCCCCTCTATGACCTGCTGCTGGAGGCGGCGGACGCCCACCGCCTACATGCGCCCACTA
GCCGTGGAGGGGCAT
Features (pLannotate 1.2.2; 29 found; start..end, strand, type, name):
    207..914     +  CDS            mCherry: mCherry is a basic (constitutively fluorescent) red fluorescent protein published in 2004, derived from Discosoma sp.. It is reported to be a very rapidly-maturing monomer with low acid sensitivity.
    994..1118    +  protein_bind   attR1: mutant version of attR; recombination site for the Gateway® LR reaction LR Clonase™
   1143..1173    +  promoter       lac UV5 promoter: E. coli lac promoter with an "up" mutation
   1197..1226    +  promoter       cat promoter (fragment): promoter of the E. coli cat gene encoding chloramphenicol acetyltransferase
   1227..1886    +  CDS            CmR: chloramphenicol acetyltransferase; cat; confers resistance to chloramphenicol
   2065..2223    +  CDS            ccdA (fragment): CCDA_ECO57 - Also known as H, letA. Experimental evidence at protein level: Swiss-Prot protein existence level 1. Antitoxin component of a type II toxin-antitoxin (TA) system which inhibits the post-segregational killing (PSK) of plasmid-free cells, also referred to as a plasmid addiction system. Binds to and blocks the activity of CcdB; will also remove bound CcdB protein from the CcdB-GyrA complex by forming a CcdA-CcdB complex, a process termed rejuvenation. Functions as a transcriptional corepressor for the ccdAB operon, repression also requires CcdB (By similarity). From Escherichia coli
   2228..2530    +  CDS            ccdB: CCDB_ECOLI - Also known as G, letB, letD. Experimental evidence at protein level: Swiss-Prot protein existence level 1. Toxic component of a type II toxin-antitoxin (TA) system, functioning in plasmid maintainence. Responsible for the post- segregational killing (PSK) of plasmid-free cells, also referred to as a plasmid addiction system. Half-life of over 2 hours. Cell killing by CcdB is accompanied by filamentation, defects in chromosome and plasmid segregation, defects in cell division, formation of anucleate cells, decreased DNA synthesis and plasmid loss. Interferes with the activity of DN
   2574..2698    -  protein_bind   attR2: mutant version of attR; recombination site for the Gateway® LR reaction LR Clonase™
   2784..3087    +  enhancer       CMV enhancer: human cytomegalovirus immediate early enhancer
   3088..3291    +  promoter       CMV promoter: human cytomegalovirus (CMV) immediate early promoter
   3318..3370    +  misc_feature   MCS (fragment): multiple cloning site
   3378..4075    +  CDS            rtTA3 (fragment): reverse tetracycline transactivator 3 activates expression from Tet-responsive promoters in the presence of doxycycline
   4005..4115    +  CDS            VP48: 3 tandem repeats of the minimal activation domain of herpes simplex virus VP16 (Cheng et al., 2013)
   4511..4540    +  misc_feature   MCS (fragment): pUC18/19 multiple cloning site
   4575..4597    -  protein_bind   lac operator (fragment): The lac repressor binds to the lac operator to inhibit transcription in E. coli. This inhibition can be relieved by adding lactose or isopropyl-β-D-thiogalactopyranoside (IPTG). lac repressor encoded by lacI
   4601..4631    -  promoter       lac promoter: promoter for the E. coli lac operon
   4646..4667    -  protein_bind   CAP binding site: CAP binding activates transcription in the presence of cAMP. E. coli catabolite activator protein
   4680..4772    -  CDS            lacI (fragment): lac repressor; lacI; The lac repressor binds to the lac operator to inhibit transcription in E. coli. This inhibition can be relieved by adding lactose or isopropyl-β-D-thiogalactopyranoside (IPTG).
   4955..5543    -  rep_origin     ori: high-copy-number ColE1/pMB1/pBR322/pUC origin of replication
   5714..6574    -  CDS            AmpR: β-lactamase; bla; confers resistance to ampicillin, carbenicillin, and related antibiotics
   6575..6679    -  promoter       AmpR promoter: bla
   6774..6809    +  CDS            rop (fragment): Rop protein, which maintains plasmids at low copy number; rop
   6911..7010    +  misc_feature   bom (fragment): basis of mobility region from pBR322
   7016..7173    -  CDS            lacZα (fragment): LacZα fragment of β-galactosidase; lacZ fragment
   7547..7622    +  promoter       SV40 promoter (fragment): SV40 enhancer and early promoter
   8398..8429    -  misc_feature   MCS (fragment): pBluescript multiple cloning site
   8515..8748    +  intron         chimeric intron: chimera between introns from adenovirus and immunoglobulin heavy chain genes
   8786..9814    +  CDS            cre: RECR_BPP1 - Experimental evidence at protein level: Swiss-Prot protein existence level 1. Catalyzes site-specific recombination between two 34-base- pair LOXP sites. Its role is to maintain the phage genome as a monomeric unit-copy plasmid in the lysogenic state. From Escherichia phage P1 (Bacteriophage P1).
   9827..107     +  CDS            ERT2 (across the origin): mutated ligand-binding domain of the human estrogen receptor (Feil et al., 1997)
