[The description below was written by a language model from this plasmid's Addgene catalogue record and pLannotate feature annotations shown in this document.]
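Description:
pTC-CMV-Tet is a Sleeping Beauty transposon plasmid of roughly 10.6 kb built on the pT3 backbone. It is intended for delivery to mouse liver by hydrodynamic tail vein injection, where it provides hepatocyte CreER expression together with tetracycline-dependent expression of a transgene or shRNA. In bacteria it replicates from a high-copy ColE1/pUC-type origin and carries an ampicillin resistance gene. A second marker, chloramphenicol resistance, lies inside an unrecombined Gateway destination cassette (attR1, CmR, ccdB, attR2). Because that cassette encodes the CcdB toxin, the plasmid has to be propagated in a ccdB-tolerant strain.

The catalogued insert is CreER, which the record says is driven by the liver-specific ApoE.HCR.hAAT promoter. The feature table does not annotate that promoter, but it shows a chimeric intron directly upstream of a Cre coding sequence followed by the ERT2 mutant estrogen receptor ligand-binding domain, the arrangement that makes recombinase activity tamoxifen-dependent. A separate CMV enhancer/promoter unit drives rtTA3, the reverse tetracycline transactivator, which activates Tet-responsive promoters in the presence of doxycycline.

An mCherry coding sequence sits just upstream of the Gateway cassette, suggesting that a gene or shRNA introduced by LR recombination would be co-expressed with the red reporter. However, neither a Tet-responsive promoter nor the transposon inverted repeats are annotated, so their positions cannot be confirmed from this table. The design combines inducible recombination of floxed alleles with doxycycline-controlled gene expression or silencing in murine hepatocytes. Stable integration would require a Sleeping Beauty transposase, which is not among the annotated features.
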