Addgene plasmid #85577: pTC-CMV-Tet
Purpose: Sleeping beauty transposon for hydrodynamic tail vein injection for CreER expression and tetracyclin-dependent transgene/shRNA expression (CMV promoter) in mouse liver
Depositing lab: Ursula Ehmer. Depositing organization: Klinikum der Technischen Universität München (TUM Klinikum). Publication: An in vivo transfection system for inducible gene expression and gene silencing in murine hepatocytes. Hubner EK, Lechler C, Kohnke-Ertel B, Zmoos AF, Sage J, Schmid RM, Ehmer U. J Gene Med. 2016 Dec 23. doi: 10.1002/jgm.2940. PubMed 28009940.
Backbone
  Vector backbone: pT3
  Backbone size w/o insert (bp): 3392
  Total vector size (bp): 10647
  Vector type: Mammalian Expression, Cre/Lox
Growth in bacteria
  Bacterial resistance: Chloramphenicol and Ampicillin, 25 & 100 μg/mL
  Growth temperature: 30°C
  Growth strain: ccdB Survival
  Copy number: High Copy
Gene/Insert
  Gene/Insert name: CreER
  Insert size (bp): 1985
  Promoter: ApoE.HCR.hAAT
  Cloning method: Restriction Enzyme; 5′ cloning site BsiWI (unknown if destroyed); 3′ cloning site MluI (unknown if destroyed)
  Sequencing primers: 5′ seq intron fwd (TCTCCACAGGTGTCCACTCC)
Resource information
  A portion of this plasmid was derived from a plasmid made by: CreER sequence originally from addgene plasmid #12168
Terms and licenses: Academic/Nonprofit Terms; Industry Terms: Not Available to Industry
How to cite: pTC-CMV-Tet was a gift from Ursula Ehmer (Addgene plasmid # 85577 ; http://n2t.net/addgene:85577 ; RRID:Addgene_85577)
